>Addgene plasmid #164248 | pQCXIP-GFP-BAF | addgene full sequence | sequence record 331955 | Addgene NGS Result
TTACCAATGCTTAATCAGTGAGGCACCTATCTCAGCGATCTGTCTATTTCGTTCATCCATAGTTGCCTGA
CTCCCCGTCGTGTAGATAACTACGATACGGGAGGGCTTACCATCTGGCCCCAGTGCTGCAATGATACCGC
GAGACCCACGCTCACCGGCTCCAGATTTATCAGCAATAAACCAGCCAGCCGGAAGGGCCGAGCGCAGAAG
TGGTCCTGCAACTTTATCCGCCTCCATCCAGTCTATTAATTGTTGCCGGGAAGCTAGAGTAAGTAGTTCG
CCAGTTAATAGTTTGCGCAACGTTGTTGCCATTGCTGCAGGCATCGTGGTGTCACGCTCGTCGTTTGGTA
TGGCTTCATTCAGCTCCGGTTCCCAACGATCAAGGCGAGTTACATGATCCCCCATGTTGTGCAAAAAAGC
GGTTAGCTCCTTCGGTCCTCCGATCGTTGTCAGAAGTAAGTTGGCCGCAGTGTTATCACTCATGGTTATG
GCAGCACTGCATAATTCTCTTACTGTCATGCCATCCGTAAGATGCTTTTCTGTGACTGGTGAGTACTCAA
CCAAGTCATTCTGAGAATAGTGTATGCGGCGACCGAGTTGCTCTTGCCCGGCGTCAACACGGGATAATAC
CGCGCCACATAGCAGAACTTTAAAAGTGCTCATCATTGGAAAACGTTCTTCGGGGCGAAAACTCTCAAGG
ATCTTACCGCTGTTGAGATCCAGTTCGATGTAACCCACTCGTGCACCCAACTGATCTTCAGCATCTTTTA
CTTTCACCAGCGTTTCTGGGTGAGCAAAAACAGGAAGGCAAAATGCCGCAAAAAAGGGAATAAGGGCGAC
ACGGAAATGTTGAATACTCATACTCTTCCTTTTTCAATATTATTGAAGCATTTATCAGGGTTATTGTCTC
ATGAGCGGATACATATTTGAATGTATTTAGAAAAATAAACAAATAGGGGTTCCGCGCACATTTCCCCGAA
AAGTGCCACCTGACGTCTAAGAAACCATTATTATCATGACATTAACCTATAAAAATAGGCGTATCACGAG
GCCCTTTCGTCTTCAAGAATTAGCTTGGCCATTGCATACGTTGTATCCATATCATAATATGTACATTTAT
ATTGGCTCATGTCCAACATTACCGCCATGTTGACATTGATTATTGACTAGTTATTAATAGTAATCAATTA
CGGGGTCATTAGTTCATAGCCCATATATGGAGTTCCGCGTTACATAACTTACGGTAAATGGCCCGCCTGG
CTGACCGCCCAACGACCCCCGCCCATTGACGTCAATAATGACGTATGTTCCCATAGTAACGCCAATAGGG
ACTTTCCATTGACGTCAATGGGTGGAGTATTTACGGTAAACTGCCCACTTGGCAGTACATCAAGTGTATC
ATATGCCAAGTACGCCCCCTATTGACGTCAATGACGGTAAATGGCCCGCCTGGCATTATGCCCAGTACAT
GACCTTATGGGACTTTCCTACTTGGCAGTACATCTACGTATTAGTCATCGCTATTACCATGGTGATGCGG
TTTTGGCAGTACATCAATGGGCGTGGATAGCGGTTTGACTCACGGGGATTTCCAAGTCTCCACCCCATTG
ACGTCAATGGGAGTTTGTTTTGGCACCAAAATCAACGGGACTTTCCAAAATGTCGTAACAACTCCGCCCC
ATTGACGCAAATGGGCGGTAGGCGTGTACGGTGGGAGGTCTATATAAGCAGAGCTCAATAAAAGAGCCCA
CAACCCCTCACTCGGCGCGCCAGTCTTCCGATAGACTGCGTCGCCCGGGTACCCGTATTCCCAATAAAGC
CTCTTGCTGTTTGCATCCGAATCGTGGTCTCGCTGTTCCTTGGGAGGGTCTCCTCTGAGTGATTGACTAC
CCACGACGGGGGTCTTTCATTTGGGGGCTCGTCCGGGATTTGGAGACCCCTGCCCAGGGACCACCGACCC
ACCACCGGGAGGTAAGCTGGCCAGCAACTTATCTGTGTCTGTCCGATTGTCTAGTGTCTATGTTTGATGT
TATGCGCCTGCGTCTGTACTAGTTAGCTAACTAGCTCTGTATCTGGCGGACCCGTGGTGGAACTGACGAG
TTCTGAACACCCGGCCGCAACCCTGGGAGACGTCCCAGGGACTTTGGGGGCCGTTTTTGTGGCCCGACCT
GAGGAAGGGAGTCGATGTGGAATCCGACCCCGTCAGGATATGTGGTTCTGGTAGGAGACGAGAACCTAAA
ACAGTTCCCGCCTCCGTCTGAATTTTTGCTTTCGGTTTGGAACCGAAGCCGCGCGTCTTGTCTGCTGCAG
CGCTGCAGCATCGTTCTGTGTTGTCTCTGTCTGACTGTGTTTCTGTATTTGTCTGAAAATTAGGGCCAGA
CTGTTACCACTCCCTTAAGTTTGACCTTAGGTCACTGGAAAGATGTCGAGCGGATCGCTCACAACCAGTC
GGTAGATGTCAAGAAGAGACGTTGGGTTACCTTCTGCTCTGCAGAATGGCCAACCTTTAACGTCGGATGG
CCGCGAGACGGCACCTTTAACCGAGACCTCATCACCCAGGTTAAGATCAAGGTCTTTTCACCTGGCCCGC
ATGGACACCCAGACCAGGTCCCCTACATCGTGACCTGGGAAGCCTTGGCTTTTGACCCCCCTCCCTGGGT
CAAGCCCTTTGTACACCCTAAGCCTCCGCCTCCTCTTCCTCCATCCGCCCCGTCTCTCCCCCTTGAACCT
CCTCGTTCGACCCCGCCTCGATCCTCCCTTTATCCAGCCCTCACTCCTTCTCTAGGCGCCGGAATTGAAG
ATCTGGGGGATCGATCCTCTAGAGTCCGTTACATAACTTACGGTAAATGGCCCGCCTGGCTGACCGCCCA
ACGACCCCCGCCCATTGACGTCAATAATGACGTATGTTCCCATAGTAACGCCAATAGGGACTTTCCATTG
ACGTCAATGGGTGGAGTATTTACGGTAAACTGCCCACTTGGCAGTACATCAAGTGTATCATATGCCAAGT
ACGCCCCCTATTGACGTCAATGACGGTAAATGGCCCGCCTGGCATTATGCCCAGTACATGACCTTATGGG
ACTTTCCTACTTGGCAGTACATCTACGTATTAGTCATCGCTATTACCATGGTGATGCGGTTTTGGCAGTA
CATCAATGGGCGTGGATAGCGGTTTGACTCACGGGGATTTCCAAGTCTCCACCCCATTGACGTCAATGGG
AGTTTGTTTTGGCACCAAAATCAACGGGACTTTCCAAAATGTCGTAACAACTCCGCCCCATTGACGCAAA
TGGGCGGTAGGCGTGTACGGTGGGAGGTCTATATAAGCAGAGCTCGTTTAGTGAACCGTCAGATCGCCTG
GAGACGCCATCCACGCTGTTTTGACCTCCATAGAAGACACCGGGACCGATCCAGCCTCCGCGGCCGGGAA
CGGTGCATTGGAACGGACCTGCAGGAATTGATCCGCGGCCGCATGGTGAGCAAGGGCGAGGAGCTGTTCA
CCGGGGTGGTGCCCATCCTGGTCGAGCTGGACGGCGACGTAAACGGCCACAAGTTCAGCGTGTCCGGCGA
GGGCGAGGGCGATGCCACCTACGGCAAGCTGACCCTGAAGTTCATCTGCACCACCGGCAAGCTGCCCGTG
CCCTGGCCCACCCTCGTGACCACCCTGACCTACGGCGTGCAGTGCTTCAGCCGCTACCCCGACCACATGA
AGCAGCACGACTTCTTCAAGTCCGCCATGCCCGAAGGCTACGTCCAGGAGCGCACCATCTTCTTCAAGGA
CGACGGCAACTACAAGACCCGCGCCGAGGTGAAGTTCGAGGGCGACACCCTGGTGAACCGCATCGAGCTG
AAGGGCATCGACTTCAAGGAGGACGGCAACATCCTGGGGCACAAGCTGGAGTACAACTACAACAGCCACA
ACGTCTATATCATGGCCGACAAGCAGAAGAACGGCATCAAGGTGAACTTCAAGATCCGCCACAACATCGA
GGACGGCAGCGTGCAGCTCGCCGACCACTACCAGCAGAACACCCCCATCGGCGACGGCCCCGTGCTGCTG
CCCGACAACCACTACCTGAGCACCCAGTCCGCCCTGAGCAAAGACCCCAACGAGAAGCGCGATCACATGG
TCCTGCTGGAGTTCGTGACCGCCGCCGGGATCACTCTCGGCATGGACGAGCTGTACAAGACCGGATCAAC
AAGTTTGTACAAAAAAGCAGGCTGCATGACAACCTCCCAAAAGCACCGAGACTTCGTGGCAGAGCCCATG
GGGGAGAAGCCAGTGGGGAGCCTGGCTGGGATTGGTGAAGTCCTGGGCAAGAAGCTGGAGGAAAGGGGTT
TTGACAAGGCCTATGTTGTCCTTGGCCAGTTTCTGGTGCTAAAGAAAGATGAAGACCTCTTCCGGGAATG
GCTGAAAGACACTTGTGGCGCCAACGCCAAGCAGTCCCGGGACTGCTTCGGATGCCTTCGAGAGTGGTGC
GACGCCTTCTTGTGAACCCAGCTTTCTTGTACAAAGTGGTTGATCCGGTAGGCCTCGTACGCTTAATTAA
CGGATCCGGAATTCCGCCCCCCCCCCCCCTCTCCCTCCCCCCCCCCTAACGTTACTGGCCGAAGCCGCTT
GGAATAAGGCCGGTGTGCGTTTGTCTATATGTTATTTTCCACCATATTGCCGTCTTTTGGCAATGTGAGG
GCCCGGAAACCTGGCCCTGTCTTCTTGACGAGCATTCCTAGGGGTCTTTCCCCTCTCGCCAAAGGAATGC
AAGGTCTGTTGAATGTCGTGAAGGAAGCAGTTCCTCTGGAAGCTTCTTGAAGACAAACAACGTCTGTAGC
GACCCTTTGCAGGCAGCGGAACCCCCCACCTGGCGACAGGTGCCTCTGCGGCCAAAAGCCACGTGTATAA
GATACACCTGCAAAGGCGGCACAACCCCAGTGCCACGTTGTGAGTTGGATAGTTGTGGAAAGAGTCAAAT
GGCTCTCCTCAAGCGTATTCAACAAGGGGCTGAAGGATGCCCAGAAGGTACCCCATTGTATGGGATCTGA
TCTGGGGCCTCGGTGCACATGCTTTACATGTGTTTAGTCGAGGTTAAAAAAACGTCTAGGCCCCCCGAAC
CACGGGGACGTGGTTTTCCTTTGAAAAACACGATGATAAGCTTGCCACAACCCACAAGGAGACGACCTTC
CATGACCGAGTACAAGCCCACGGTGCGCCTCGCCACCCGCGACGACGTCCCCCGGGCCGTACGCACCCTC
GCCGCCGCGTTCGCCGACTACCCCGCCACGCGCCACACCGTCGACCCGGACCGCCACATCGAGCGGGTCA
CCGAGCTGCAAGAACTCTTCCTCACGCGCGTCGGGCTCGACATCGGCAAGGTGTGGGTCGCGGACGACGG
CGCCGCGGTGGCGGTCTGGACCACGCCGGAGAGCGTCGAAGCGGGGGCGGTGTTCGCCGAGATCGGCCCG
CGCATGGCCGAGTTGAGCGGTTCCCGGCTGGCCGCGCAGCAACAGATGGAAGGCCTCCTGGCGCCGCACC
GGCCCAAGGAGCCCGCGTGGTTCCTGGCCACCGTCGGCGTCTCGCCCGACCACCAGGGCAAGGGTCTGGG
CAGCGCCGTCGTGCTCCCCGGAGTGGAGGCGGCCGAGCGCGCCGGGGTGCCCGCCTTCCTGGAGACCTCC
GCGCCCCGCAACCTCCCCTTCTACGAGCGGCTCGGCTTCACCGTCACCGCCGACGTCGAGGTGCCCGAAG
GACCGCGCACCTGGTGCATGACCCGCAAGCCCGGTGCCTGACGCCCGCCCCACGACCCGCAGCGCCCGAC
CGAAAGGAGCGCACGACCCCATGGCTCCGACCGAAGCCACCCGGGGCGGCCCCGCCGACCCCGCACCCGC
CCCCGAGGCCCACCGACTCTAGTCGAGGGCTGCAGCGCTGCAGAGGCCGAGTGCAGAACTGCTCCAAAGG
GACCTCAAGGCTTTCCGAGGGACACTAGGCTGACTCCATCGAGCCAGTGTAGAGATAAGCTTATCGATTA
GTCCAATTTGTTAAAGACAGGATATCAGTGGTCCAGGCTCTAGTTTTGACTCAACAATATCACCAGCTGA
AGCCTATAGAGTACGAGCCATAGATAAAATAAAAGATTTTATTTAGTCTCCAGAAAAAGGGGGGAATGAA
AGACCCCACCTGTAGGTTTGGCAAGCTAGCTTAAGTAACGCCATTTTGCAAGGCATGGAAAAATACATAA
CTGAGAATAGAGAAGTTCAGATCAAGGTCAGGAACAGATGGAACAGGGTCGACCCTAGAGAACCATCAGA
TGTTTCCAGGGTGCCCCAAGGACCTGAAATGACCCTGTGCCTTATTTGAACTAACCAATCAGTTCGCTTC
TCGCTTCTGTTCGCGCGCTTCTGCTCCCCGAGCTCAATAAAAGAGCCCACAACCCCTCACTCGGGGCGCC
AGTCCTCCGATTGACTGAGTCGCCCGGGTACCCGTGTATCCAATAAACCCTCTTGCAGTTGCATCCGACT
TGTGGTCTCGCTGTTCCTTGGGAGGGTCTCCTCTGAGTGATTGACTACCCGTCAGCGGGGGTCTTTCATT
TGGGGGCTCGTCCGGGATCGGGAGACCCCTGCCCAGGGACCACCGACCCACCACCGGGAGGTAAGCTGGC
TGCCTCGCGCGTTTCGGTGATGACGGTGAAAACCTCTGACACATGCAGCTCCCGGAGACGGTCACAGCTT
GTCTGTAAGCGGATGCCGGGAGCAGACAAGCCCGTCAGGGCGCGTCAGCGGGTGTTGGCGGGTGTCGGGG
CGCAGCCATGACCCAGTCACGTAGCGATAGCGGAGTGTAGATCCGGCTGTGGAATGTGTGTCAGTTAGGG
TGTGGAAAGTCCCCAGGCTCCCCAGCAGGCAGAAGTATGCAAAGCATGCATCTCAATTAGTCAGCAACCA
GGTGTGGAAAGTCCCCAGGCTCCCCAGCAGGCAGAAGTATGCAAAGCATGCATCTCAATTAGTCAGCAAC
CATAGTCCCGCCCCTAACTCCGCCCATCCCGCCCCTAACTCCGCCCAGTTCCGCCCATTCTCCGCCCCAT
GGCTGACTAATTTTTTTTATTTATGCAGAGGCCGAGGCCGCCTCGGCCTCTGAGCTATTCCAGAAGTAGT
GAGGAGGCTTTTTTGGAGGCCTAGGCTTTTGCAAAAAGCTTACTGGCTTAACTATGCGGCATCAGAGCAG
ATTGTACTGAGAGTGCACCATATGCGGTGTGAAATACCGCACAGATGCGTAAGGAGAAAATACCGCATCA
GGCGCTCTTCCGCTTCCTCGCTCACTGACTCGCTGCGCTCGGTCGTTCGGCTGCGGCGAGCGGTATCAGC
TCACTCAAAGGCGGTAATACGGTTATCCACAGAATCAGGGGATAACGCAGGAAAGAACATGTGAGCAAAA
GGCCAGCAAAAGGCCAGGAACCGTAAAAAGGCCGCGTTGCTGGCGTTTTTCCATAGGCTCCGCCCCCCTG
ACGAGCATCACAAAAATCGACGCTCAAGTCAGAGGTGGCGAAACCCGACAGGACTATAAAGATACCAGGC
GTTTCCCCCTGGAAGCTCCCTCGTGCGCTCTCCTGTTCCGACCCTGCCGCTTACCGGATACCTGTCCGCC
TTTCTCCCTTCGGGAAGCGTGGCGCTTTCTCATAGCTCACGCTGTAGGTATCTCAGTTCGGTGTAGGTCG
TTCGCTCCAAGCTGGGCTGTGTGCACGAACCCCCCGTTCAGCCCGACCGCTGCGCCTTATCCGGTAACTA
TCGTCTTGAGTCCAACCCGGTAAGACACGACTTATCGCCACTGGCAGCAGCCACTGGTAACAGGATTAGC
AGAGCGAGGTATGTAGGCGGTGCTACAGAGTTCTTGAAGTGGTGGCCTAACTACGGCTACACTAGAAGGA
CAGTATTTGGTATCTGCGCTCTGCTGAAGCCAGTTACCTTCGGAAAAAGAGTTGGTAGCTCTTGATCCGG
CAAACAAACCACCGCTGGTAGCGGTGGTTTTTTTGTTTGCAAGCAGCAGATTACGCGCAGAAAAAAAGGA
TCTCAAGAAGATCCTTTGATCTTTTCTACGGGGTCTGACGCTCAGTGGAACGAAAACTCACGTTAAGGGA
TTTTGGTCATGAGATTATCAAAAAGGATCTTCACCTAGATCCTTTTAAATTAAAAATGAAGTTTTAAATC
AATCTAAAGTATATATGAGTAAACTTGGTCTGACAG
Features (pLannotate 1.2.2; 24 found; start..end, strand, type, name):
      1..861     -  CDS            AmpR: β-lactamase; bla; confers resistance to ampicillin, carbenicillin, and related antibiotics
    862..966     -  promoter       AmpR promoter: bla
   1152..1531    +  enhancer       CMV enhancer: human cytomegalovirus immediate early enhancer
   1532..1735    +  promoter       CMV promoter: human cytomegalovirus (CMV) immediate early promoter
   1736..1911    +  LTR            5' LTR (truncated): truncated long terminal repeat from Moloney murine sarcoma virus
   2033..2307    +  misc_feature   MESV Ψ (fragment): packaging signal of murine embryonic stem cell virus
   2374..2790    +  CDS            gag (truncated): truncated Moloney murine leukemia virus (MMLV) gag gene lacking the start codon
   2827..3130    +  enhancer       CMV enhancer: human cytomegalovirus immediate early enhancer
   3131..3334    +  promoter       CMV promoter: human cytomegalovirus (CMV) immediate early promoter
   3473..4189    +  CDS            EGFP: EGFP is a basic (constitutively fluorescent) green fluorescent protein published in 1996, derived from Aequorea victoria. It is reported to be a rapidly-maturing weak dimer with moderate acid sensitivity.
   4199..4223    +  protein_bind   attB1: mutant version of attB; recombination site for the Gateway® BP reaction BP Clonase™
   4226..4492    +  CDS            BANF1: BAF_HUMAN - Also known as BAF, BCRG1. Experimental evidence at protein level: Swiss-Prot protein existence level 1. (Microbial infection) In case of poxvirus infection, has an antiviral activity by blocking viral DNA replication. From Homo sapiens (Human).
   4496..4520    -  protein_bind   attB2: mutant version of attB; recombination site for the Gateway® BP reaction BP Clonase™
   4687..5149    +  misc_feature   IRES: internal ribosome entry site (IRES) of the encephalomyocarditis virus (EMCV)
   5182..5781    +  CDS            PuroR: puromycin N-acetyltransferase; pac from Streptomyces alboniger; confers resistance to puromycin
   5831..5896    +  CDS            dmpM (fragment): DMPM_STRAD - Protein inferred from homology: Swiss-Prot protein existence level 3. From Streptomyces alboniger.
   5909..5980    +  CDS            Mos (fragment): MOS_MOUSE - Experimental evidence at transcript level: Swiss-Prot protein existence level 2. From Mus musculus (Mouse).
   6013..6113    +  CDS            env (fragment): murine leukemia virus gPr80 envelope polyprotein precursor; env; proteolytically cleaved into gp70SU and p15TM subunits
   6155..6580    +  LTR            3' LTR (ΔU3): self-inactivating 3' long terminal repeat (LTR) from Moloney murine leukemia virus
   6649..6689    +  CDS            rop (fragment): Rop protein, which maintains plasmids at low copy number; rop
   6791..6829    +  misc_feature   bom (fragment): basis of mobility region from pBR322
   6846..7175    +  promoter       SV40 promoter: SV40 enhancer and early promoter
   7181..7282    +  misc_feature   bom (fragment): basis of mobility region from pBR322
   7468..8056    -  rep_origin     ori: high-copy-number ColE1/pMB1/pBR322/pUC origin of replication
