[The description below was written by a language model from this plasmid's Addgene catalogue record and pLannotate feature annotations shown in this document.]
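Description:
pQCXIP-GFP-BAF is a self-inactivating gammaretroviral expression vector built on the pQCXIP backbone for delivering a GFP-tagged human BAF (barrier-to-autointegration factor, BANF1) into mammalian cells. In bacteria it is maintained through a high-copy ColE1/pUC-type origin and selected with ampicillin via the β-lactamase gene. The sequenced record is 8,226 nt.

The viral genome is driven in packaging cells by a hybrid 5' element in which the CMV enhancer/promoter is fused to a truncated Moloney murine sarcoma virus LTR. This is followed by the Ψ packaging signal and a truncated, start-codon-deficient gag region that aids encapsidation. The 3' LTR carries a U3 deletion, so after reverse transcription and integration the LTR promoter activity is lost. Expression then depends on the internal CMV immediate early enhancer/promoter.

That internal promoter drives a bicistronic transcript. The first cistron is EGFP fused at the N terminus of the BANF1 coding sequence. The annotated BANF1 ORF is flanked by attB1 and attB2 Gateway recombination sites, although the record lists Gibson assembly as the cloning method. An EMCV IRES then permits translation of puromycin N-acetyltransferase from the same mRNA, linking puromycin resistance to transgene expression. Small annotated fragments (dmpM, Mos, env, rop, bom) and an SV40 promoter appear to be backbone remnants rather than functional payload.

The construct is intended for producing retrovirus to generate stable, puromycin-selected cell lines expressing fluorescent BAF. The associated study concerns TREX1 and cGAS activation at micronuclei, but the record does not spell out the construct's specific role there.
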