Addgene plasmid #164248: pQCXIP-GFP-BAF
Purpose: retroviral plasmid for GFP-BAF
Depositing lab: John Maciejowski. Depositing organization: Memorial Sloan-Kettering Cancer Center. Publication: ER-directed TREX1 limits cGAS activation at micronuclei. Mohr L, Toufektchan E, von Morgen P, Chu K, Kapoor A, Maciejowski J. Mol Cell. 2021 Jan 12. pii: S1097-2765(20)30958-8. doi: 10.1016/j.molcel.2020.12.037. PubMed 33476576.
Backbone
  Vector backbone: pQCXIP
  Backbone size w/o insert (bp): 7879
  Vector type: Mammalian Expression, Retroviral
  Selectable markers: Puromycin
Growth in bacteria
  Bacterial resistance: Ampicillin, 100 μg/mL
  Growth temperature: 30°C
  Growth strain: NEB Stable
  Copy number: High Copy
Gene/Insert
  Gene/Insert name: BAF
  Species: H. sapiens (human)
  Insert size (bp): 731
  GenBank ID: NM_003860.4
  Entrez Gene: BANF1 (a.k.a. BAF, BCRP1, D14S1460, NGPS)
  Promoter: CMV
  Tag / fusion protein: GFP (N terminal on backbone)
  Cloning method: Gibson Cloning
  Sequencing primers: 5′ ggacgacggcaactacaagac
Terms and licenses: Academic/Nonprofit Terms; Industry Terms: Not Available to Industry
How to cite: pQCXIP-GFP-BAF was a gift from John Maciejowski (Addgene plasmid # 164248 ; http://n2t.net/addgene:164248 ; RRID:Addgene_164248)
